>Addgene plasmid #82990 | pDONR223_CDC45_WT_V5 | addgene full sequence | sequence record 162920 | Addgene NGS result
TATTAATTGCGTTGCGCTCACTGCCCGCTTTCCAGTCGGGAAACCTGTCGTGCCAGCTGCATTAATGAAT
CGGCCAACGCGCGGGGAGAGGCGGTTTGCGTATTGGGCGCTCTTCCGCTTCCTCGCTCACTGACTCGCTG
CGCTCGGTCGTTCGGCTGCGGCGAGCGGTATCAGCTCACTCAAAGGCGGTAATACGGTTATCCACAGAAT
CAGGGGATAACGCAGGAAAGAACATGTGAGCAAAAGGCCAGCAAAAGGCCAGGAACCGTAAAAAGGCCGC
GTTGCTGGCGTTTTTCCATAGGCTCCGCCCCCCTGACGAGCATCACAAAAATCGACGCTCAAGTCAGAGG
TGGCGAAACCCGACAGGACTATAAAGATACCAGGCGTTTCCCCCTGGAAGCTCCCTCGTGCGCTCTCCTG
TTCCGACCCTGCCGCTTACCGGATACCTGTCCGCCTTTCTCCCTTCGGGAAGCGTGGCGCTTTCTCATAG
CTCACGCTGTAGGTATCTCAGTTCGGTGTAGGTCGTTCGCTCCAAGCTGGGCTGTGTGCACGAACCCCCC
GTTCAGCCCGACCGCTGCGCCTTATCCGGTAACTATCGTCTTGAGTCCAACCCGGTAAGACACGACTTAT
CGCCACTGGCAGCAGCCACTGGTAACAGGATTAGCAGAGCGAGGTATGTAGGCGGTGCTACAGAGTTCTT
GAAGTGGTGGCCTAACTACGGCTACACTAGAAGAACAGTATTTGGTATCTGCGCTCTGCTGAAGCCAGTT
ACCTTCGGAAAAAGAGTTGGTAGCTCTTGATCCGGCAAACAAACCACCGCTGGTAGCGGTGGTTTTTTTG
TTTGCAAGCAGCAGATTACGCGCAGAAAAAAAGGATCTCAAGAAGATCCTTTGATCTTTTCTACGGGGTC
TGACGCTCAGTGGAACGACGCGTAACTCACGTTAAGGGATTTTGGTCATGGGTGGCTCGAGGGTTATTTG
CCGACTACCTTGGTGATCTCGCCTTTCACGTAGTGGACAAATTCTTCCAACTGATCTGCGCGCGAGGCCA
AGCGATCTTCTTCTTGTCCAAGATAAGCCTGTCTAGCTTCAAGTATGACGGGCTGATACTGGGCCGGCAG
GCGCTCCATTGCCCAGTCGGCAGCGACATCCTTCGGCGCGATTTTGCCGGTTACTGCGCTGTACCAAATG
CGGGACAACGTAAGCACTACATTTCGCTCATCGCCAGCCCAGTCGGGCGGCGAGTTCCATAGCGTTAAGG
TTTCATTTAGCGCCTCAAATAGATCCTGTTCAGGAACCGGATCAAAGAGTTCCTCCGCCGCTGGACCTAC
CAAGGCAACGCTATGTTCTCTTGCTTTTGTCAGCAAGATAGCCAGATCAATGTCGATCGTGGCTGGCTCG
AAGATACCTGCAAGAATGTCATTGCGCTGCCATTCTCCAAATTGCAGTTCGCGCTTAGCTGGATAACGCC
ACGGAATGATGTCGTCGTGCACAACAATGGTGACTTCTACAGCGCGGAGAATCTCGCTCTCTCCAGGGGA
AGCCGAAGTTTCCAAAAGGTCGTTGATCAAAGCTCGCCGCGTTGTTTCATCAAGCCTTACGGTCACCGTA
ACCAGCAAATCAATATCACTGTGTGGCTTCAGGCCGCCATCCACTGCGGAGCCGTACAAATGTACGGCCA
GCAACGTCGGTTCGAGATGGCGCTCGATGACGCCAACTACCTCTGATAGTTGAGTCGATACTTCGGCGAT
CACCGCTTCCCTCATAATGTTTAACTTTGTTTTAGGGCGACTGCCCTGCTGCGTAACATCGTTGCTGCTC
CATAACATCAAACATCGACCCACGGCGTAACGCGCTTGCTGCTTGGATGCCCGAGGCATAGACTGTACCC
CAAAAAAACAGTCATAACAAGCCATGAAAACCGCCACTGCGCCGTTACCACCGCTGCGTTCGGTCAAGGT
TCTGGACCAGTTGCGTGAGCGCATACGCTACTTGCATTACAGCTTACGAACCGAACAGGCTTATGTCCAC
TGGGTTCGTGCCTTCATCCGTTTCCACGGTGTGCGTCACCCGGCAACCTTGGGTAGCAGCGAAGTCGAGG
CATTTCTGTCCTGGCTGGTCTAGAGGAGGCATGATGATATATTTTTATCTTGTGCAATGTAACATCAGAG
ATTTTGAGACACGGGCCAGAGCTGCCAGGAAACAGCTATGACCATGTAATACGACTCACTATAGGGGATA
TCAGCTGGATGGCAAATAATGATTTTATTTTGACTGATAGTGACCTGTTCGTTGCAACAAATTGATAAGC
AATGCTTTCTTATAATGCCAACTTTGTACAAGAAAGTTGGGTAGGACAGGAGGGAAATAAGTGCGTCCAG
AAACTTGCTCCGATCCTCAGCTTTCAGCTCAATTACTGAGAGGTCAAAATGGTTGTGCAGCATCCGGGAG
CTGGTGCTTTCCGCTGCCTTCTCAAACGCCCTCCCAAAAAAGTTCTTCCTGTCCGAGCTGTCGGTCTCTG
GGGGGATGCCCACCACGGTCACTGTGCCATGCTCCATGCTCAGGGGGGCAGCCATCACCAGGGGCAGCAG
TTTGCAGCGCCGGTTCTTTGTCGAACACACAAAGGACTTGAGCAGGTGTTTGCTGAGCAGGCTTAGGGAT
GCCGGCCTAGAGAACAGCATGACATCTGGAGTGCCCTCCATGAGAGAGCAGTACAGGAAAGGCCCCTGGG
AGATGACGAGGTTGGTGCAAAGGCAGCTGGCAATGGTCTGCTGGGTGGCTCGCAGCTGCTTCTTGGCGAG
TTCCAGGCCATGGTACAGCTTGTCCAGGTTACTCCTGGAGAGGCTGTCCAGAGCCTGGATGAAGTGATCT
GTCCCTGAGCCATCCTTCTCGGGGCTCTCCATCAAAGACATGGTGGCAAAGACCACGTCGCTGGCCAGAA
ACTTGTGCTTGAACCCAAAATGAATGCTGAAAGTCTGCACGCGCATGTCCTTCATCCCAAATTTATTTGC
AGACTCTTCAATCATTTCCCGCAAATTCTCCTTCAAGGAGATGTCCATGGCCTGGAACTTCTGCTTCACC
TGCTTCAGGGGAAGACCCATGTCTGCAAGGAACTCCTGGAGCCGCTTCTGTCCATGCACAGACCACAGCT
TGAACCTGGCTGCGGTATAGCTGGTGTTGCACAGGCTGTCATGGAGGGACCAGTGCTGGTAGAGCACCAG
GCGGAGGTCATACTCAAAGGAGATCCGTGTGCAGTCCACGGAGAGTGTGTTCTCCTCATCCTCGTTCCGG
TGGTTGTGGCGGGAAACGTGGCGCTGCAGGACACCAACATCAGTCACGTATTTCATTTGAGTGATCTTGT
CTTGCACCCACTGGTCTGTTAGTCCAACGATGGCCCACCACAGCATGTCATTCAGGTCCTTGGACAGCAT
CCAAGCCAGCTCAAACATCACCATGGCTGACGATGTCCCATGATATTCATACTGCTCGTAGTCAAAGAGG
ATGTCTCTTCTCCGGGCCTCCCACTCTCGCCGCTGCCTCCTCCGCATGGTTTGCTCCACTATCTCCTCTT
CTAACCGTGTGCGCTTCTCAGAAGGCTCTGACCCATCACTGTCATTTCCTGAATGCTCTTCATCCTCCTC
TTCATCCCTGAAGATGTCTTCATAGGCGGGAACTTCAAGGTCATCATCTTGTTTAATGAGTAATTTGATC
TGGGTATCGTTGTATACATTGACGACATTGACTGGCCTATGGGTGTCACACACAAAGAATATAGTGTCTT
CATCAGGTTGAAGAATATCCAATAGGTCTACATTAGCTCCACAGTTTATGAGAATAAAATAATGAAACTG
TTCTTTATGCTCAAGAAATGCAGTTTCAAGTTCTTGCCACCCAGAAACTGGAACCAGCGTATATTGCACG
TGGTCACACTGGAACAAGGCCTGAAGGATCTTGCACGCACACAGAGCATCCACGTCCGAGGCCACGAAGA
GAAGGACCCTCTGGCTCTGGACCACCTCGTAGAACTCTTTGCGGAAATCGGATACGAACATGCCAACTTT
TTTGTACAAAGTTGGCATTATAAAAAAGCATTGCTCATCAATTTGTTGCAACGAACAGGTCACTATCAGT
CAAAATAAAATCATTATTTGGGGCCCGAGCTTAAGACTGGCCGTCGTTTTACAACGTCGTGACTGGGAAA
ACATCCATGCTAGCGTTAACGCGAGAGTAGGGAACTGCCAGGCATCAAATAAAACGAAAGGCTCAGTCGG
AAGACTGGGCCTTTCGTTTTATCTGTTGTTTGTCGGTGAACGCTCTCCTGAGTAGGACAAATCCGCCGGG
AGCGGATTTGAACGTTGTGAAGCAACGGCCCGGAGGGTGGCGGGCAGGACGCCCGCCATAAACTGCCAGG
CATCAAACTAAGCAGAAGGCCATCCTGACGGATGGCCTTTTTGCGTTTCTACAAACTCTTCCTGGCTAGC
GGTACGCG
Features (pLannotate 1.2.2; 12 found; start..end, strand, type, name):
     18..110     -  CDS            lacI (fragment): lac repressor; lacI; The lac repressor binds to the lac operator to inhibit transcription in E. coli. This inhibition can be relieved by adding lactose or isopropyl-β-D-thiogalactopyranoside (IPTG).
    293..881     -  rep_origin     ori: high-copy-number ColE1/pMB1/pBR322/pUC origin of replication
    974..1765    -  CDS            SmR: aminoglycoside adenylyltransferase (Murphy, 1985); aadA; confers resistance to spectinomycin and streptomycin
   1772..1828    -  CDS            GmR (fragment): gentamycin acetyltransferase; aacC1; confers resistance to gentamycin
   2004..2027    -  promoter       Pc promoter (fragment): intI1 (promoter lies within the coding sequence); class 1 integron promoter
   2217..2235    +  promoter       T7 promoter: promoter for bacteriophage T7 RNA polymerase
   2253..2352    +  protein_bind   attL2: mutant version of attL; recombination site for the Gateway® LR reaction LR Clonase™
   2354..4051    -  CDS            CDC45: CDC45_HUMAN - Also known as CDC45L, CDC45L2. Experimental evidence at protein level: Swiss-Prot protein existence level 1. Required for initiation of chromosomal DNA replication. From Homo sapiens (Human).
   4054..4149    -  protein_bind   attL3: mutant version of attL; recombination site for the Gateway® LR reaction LR Clonase™
   4166..4202    +  CDS            lacZα (fragment): LacZα fragment of β-galactosidase; lacZ fragment
   4249..4292    -  terminator     rrnB T1 terminator: Escherichia coli rrnB; transcription terminator T1 from the E. coli rrnB gene
   4424..4451    +  terminator     rrnB T2 terminator: transcription terminator T2 from the E. coli rrnB gene
