[The description below was written by a language model from this plasmid's Addgene catalogue record and pLannotate feature annotations shown in this document.]
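Description:
pDONR223_CDC45_WT_V5 is a Gateway entry clone built on the Invitrogen pDONR223 backbone, carrying the wild-type human CDC45 open reading frame (reference transcript NM_003504), which encodes a protein required for initiation of chromosomal DNA replication. The sequenced plasmid is about 4.5 kb and is maintained in E. coli at high copy through a ColE1/pUC-type origin. Selection is with spectinomycin, conferred by the aadA (SmR) aminoglycoside adenylyltransferase gene. Small annotated fragments of lacI, lacZα, a gentamicin resistance gene and an integron Pc promoter appear to be backbone remnants rather than functional parts. The rrnB T1 and T2 terminators lie next to the cloning region and help insulate it from read-through transcription.

The CDC45 coding sequence is flanked by two attL recombination sites. The automated annotation labels them attL2 and attL3, although Gateway entry clones of this type normally carry an attL1/attL2 pair, so the attL3 call may be a mislabel. These sites allow the ORF to be moved by an LR Clonase reaction into any compatible destination vector. The entry clone has no promoter driving the insert; a T7 promoter sits outside the att-flanked region. The ORF is in the "open" configuration, with no stop codon immediately after the insert, so it can be fused in frame to a C-terminal tag supplied by the destination vector. The "V5" in the name probably refers to that intended fusion, since no V5 tag is annotated in this plasmid.

Part of the Target Accelerator Plasmid Collection, the clone served as an overexpression control for gene expression analysis in a high-throughput study of lung cancer somatic mutations.
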