Addgene plasmid #82990: pDONR223_CDC45_WT_V5
Purpose: Gateway Donor vector containing CDC45, used as an over expression control for gene expression analysis. Part of the Target Accelerator Plasmid Collection.
Depositing lab: Jesse Boehm & Matthew Meyerson & David Root. Depositing organization: Broad Institute. Publication: High-throughput Phenotyping of Lung Cancer Somatic Mutations. Berger AH, Brooks AN, Wu X, Shrestha Y, Chouinard C, Piccioni F, Bagul M, Kamburov A, Imielinski M, Hogstrom L, Zhu C, Yang X, Pantel S, Sakai R, Watson J, Kaplan N, Campbell JD, Singh S, Root DE, Narayan R, Natoli T, Lahr DL, Tirosh I, Tamayo P, Getz G, Wong B, Doench J, Subramanian A, Golub TR, Meyerson M, Boehm JS. Cancer Cell. 2016 Aug 8;30(2):214-28. doi: 10.1016/j.ccell.2016.06.022. Epub 2016 Jul 28. PubMed 27478040.
Backbone
  Vector backbone: pDONR223
  Backbone manufacturer: Invitrogen
  Vector type: Gateway Entry vector
Growth in bacteria
  Bacterial resistance: Spectinomycin, 50 μg/mL
  Growth temperature: 37°C
  Growth strain: DH5alpha
  Copy number: High Copy
Gene/Insert
  Gene/Insert name: CDC45 (alt name: NM_003504)
  Species: H. sapiens (human)
  Entrez Gene: CDC45 (a.k.a. CDC45L, CDC45L2, MGORS7, PORC-PI-1)
  Promoter: None
  Cloning method: Gateway Cloning
  Sequencing primers: 5′ M13pUC-fwd; 3′ M13-Rev
Terms and licenses: Academic/Nonprofit Terms; Industry Terms: Not Available to Industry
Depositor comments: Open state: NO stop codon immediately follows insert
How to cite: pDONR223_CDC45_WT_V5 was a gift from Jesse Boehm & Matthew Meyerson & David Root (Addgene plasmid # 82990 ; http://n2t.net/addgene:82990 ; RRID:Addgene_82990)
