>Addgene plasmid #82990 | pDONR223_CDC45_WT_V5 | depositor partial sequence | sequence record 157716 | Insert sequence
ATGTTCGTATCCGATTTCCGCAAAGAGTTCTACGAGGTGGTCCAGAGCCAGAGGGTCCTTCTCTTCGTGG
CCTCGGACGTGGATGCTCTGTGTGCGTGCAAGATCCTTCAGGCCTTGTTCCAGTGTGACCACGTGCAATA
TACGCTGGTTCCAGTTTCTGGGTGGCAAGAACTTGAAACTGCATTTCTTGAGCATAAAGAACAGTTTCAT
TATTTTATTCTCATAAACTGTGGAGCTAATGTAGACCTATTGGATATTCTTCAACCTGATGAAGACACTA
TATTCTTTGTGTGTGACACCCATAGGCCAGTCAATGTCGTCAATGTATACAACGATACCCAGATCAAATT
ACTCATTAAACAAGATGATGACCTTGAAGTTCCCGCCTATGAAGACATCTTCAGGGATGAAGAGGAGGAT
GAAGAGCATTCAGGAAATGACAGTGATGGGTCAGAGCCTTCTGAGAAGCGCACACGGTTAGAAGAGGAGA
TAGTGGAGCAAACCATGCGGAGGAGGCAGCGGCGAGAGTGGGAGGCCCGGAGAAGAGACATCCTCTTTGA
CTACGAGCAGTATGAATATCATGGGACATCGTCAGCCATGGTGATGTTTGAGCTGGCTTGGATGCTGTCC
AAGGACCTGAATGACATGCTGTGGTGGGCCATCGTTGGACTAACAGACCAGTGGGTGCAAGACAAGATCA
CTCAAATGAAATACGTGACTGATGTTGGTGTCCTGCAGCGCCACGTTTCCCGCCACAACCACCGGAACGA
GGATGAGGAGAACACACTCTCCGTGGACTGCACACGGATCTCCTTTGAGTATGACCTCCGCCTGGTGCTC
TACCAGCACTGGTCCCTCCATGACAGCCTGTGCAACACCAGCTATACCGCAGCCAGGTTCAAGCTGTGGT
CTGTGCATGGACAGAAGCGGCTCCAGGAGTTCCTTGCAGACATGGGTCTTCCCCTGAAGCAGGTGAAGCA
GAAGTTCCAGGCCATGGACATCTCCTTGAAGGAGAATTTGCGGGAAATGATTGAAGAGTCTGCAAATAAA
TTTGGGATGAAGGACATGCGCGTGCAGACTTTCAGCATTCATTTTGGGTTCAAGCACAAGTTTCTGGCCA
GCGACGTGGTCTTTGCCACCATGTCTTTGATGGAGAGCCCCGAGAAGGATGGCTCAGGGACAGATCACTT
CATCCAGGCTCTGGACAGCCTCTCCAGGAGTAACCTGGACAAGCTGTACCATGGCCTGGAACTCGCCAAG
AAGCAGCTGCGAGCCACCCAGCAGACCATTGCCAGCTGCCTTTGCACCAACCTCGTCATCTCCCAGGGGC
CTTTCCTGTACTGCTCTCTCATGGAGGGCACTCCAGATGTCATGCTGTTCTCTAGGCCGGCATCCCTAAG
CCTGCTCAGCAAACACCTGCTCAAGTCCTTTGTGTGTTCGACAAAGAACCGGCGCTGCAAACTGCTGCCC
CTGGTGATGGCTGCCCCCCTGAGCATGGAGCATGGCACAGTGACCGTGGTGGGCATCCCCCCAGAGACCG
ACAGCTCGGACAGGAAGAACTTTTTTGGGAGGGCGTTTGAGAAGGCAGCGGAAAGCACCAGCTCCCGGAT
GCTGCACAACCATTTTGACCTCTCAGTAATTGAGCTGAAAGCTGAGGATCGGAGCAAGTTTCTGGACGCA
CTTATTTCCCTCCTGTCCTAG
